Addgene plasmid #174802: pET28_6xHis-PARP1-Y986S
Purpose: Bacterial expression of a PARP1 mutant that produces mainly short PAR oligomers
Depositing lab: Joan Conaway. Depositing organization: Stowers Institute for Medical Research. Publication: Multiple roles for PARP1 in ALC1-dependent nucleosome remodeling. Ooi SK, Sato S, Tomomori-Sato C, Zhang Y, Wen Z, Banks CAS, Washburn MP, Unruh JR, Florens L, Conaway RC, Conaway JW. Proc Natl Acad Sci U S A. 2021 Sep 7;118(36). pii: 2107277118. doi: 10.1073/pnas.2107277118. PubMed 34465625.
Backbone
  Vector backbone: pET28
  Vector type: Bacterial Expression
Growth in bacteria
  Bacterial resistance: Kanamycin, 50 μg/mL
  Growth temperature: 37°C
  Growth strain: DH5alpha
  Copy number: Low Copy
Gene/Insert
  Gene/Insert name: PARP1-Y986S
  Species: H. sapiens (human)
  Mutation: Y986H, V762A
  Entrez Gene: PARP1 (a.k.a. ADPRT, ADPRT 1, ADPRT1, ARTD1, PARP, PARP-1, PARS, PPOL, Poly-PARP, pADPRT-1)
  Tag / fusion protein: 6xHis (N terminal on backbone)
  Cloning method: Gibson Cloning
Terms and licenses: Academic/Nonprofit Terms; Industry Terms: Not Available to Industry
Depositor comments: Protein residues 1-1014 (V762A, Y986S) (see PMID: 9315851 for detail about the mutation)
How to cite: pET28_6xHis-PARP1-Y986S was a gift from Joan Conaway (Addgene plasmid # 174802 ; http://n2t.net/addgene:174802 ; RRID:Addgene_174802)
