[The description below was written by a language model from this plasmid's Addgene catalogue record and pLannotate feature annotations shown in this document.]
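Description:
pET28_6xHis-PARP1-Y986S is a bacterial expression plasmid built on the pET28 backbone for producing a mutant form of human poly(ADP-ribose) polymerase 1 (PARP1) in E. coli. The full sequence record is 8,334 nt. The plasmid is selected with kanamycin through an aminoglycoside phosphotransferase (KanR) gene. It replicates from a ColE1/pBR322-type origin accompanied by the rop gene and bom region, consistent with its listing as low copy. An f1 origin is also present, as are short non-functional tetracycline-resistance fragments typical of pBR322-derived backbones.

The PARP1 coding sequence was inserted by Gibson cloning and covers residues 1–1014 according to the depositor. It sits downstream of a T7 promoter with a lac operator and the T7 gene 10 ribosome binding site, and is followed by a T7 terminator. The plasmid-borne lacI gene supplies lac repressor, so expression requires a host providing T7 RNA polymerase and is induced with IPTG. An N-terminal 6xHis tag from the backbone, followed by a thrombin cleavage site, allows metal-affinity purification and optional tag removal. A His-tag fragment is also annotated downstream of the insert, which is the usual pET28 C-terminal tag sequence. The record does not indicate whether it is translated.

The record is inconsistent about the mutation. The construct name and depositor comments give Y986S together with V762A, whereas the mutation field lists Y986H and V762A. The stated purpose is expression of a PARP1 variant that makes mainly short PAR oligomers. The associated work concerns the roles of PARP1 in ALC1-dependent nucleosome remodeling.
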