Features (pLannotate 1.2.2; 21 found; start..end, strand, type, name):
      1..19      +  promoter       T7 promoter: promoter for bacteriophage T7 RNA polymerase
     20..44      +  protein_bind   lac operator: The lac repressor binds to the lac operator to inhibit transcription in E. coli. This inhibition can be relieved by adding lactose or isopropyl-β-D-thiogalactopyranoside (IPTG). lac repressor encoded by lacI
     59..81      +  RBS            RBS: efficient ribosome binding site from bacteriophage T7 gene 10 (Olins and Rangwala, 1989)
    100..116     +  CDS            capTEV™ (fragment): composite tag for in vivo biotinylation, TEV protease cleavage, and 6xHis tagging
    127..144     +  CDS            thrombin site: thrombin recognition and cleavage site
    148..3189    +  CDS            PARP1: PARP1_HUMAN - Also known as ADPRT From Homo sapiens (Human).
   3199..3216    +  CDS            9xHis (fragment): 9xHis affinity tag
   3226..3275    +  CDS            SET1 (fragment): solubility-enhancement tag derived from T7 phage gene 10B
   3283..3330    +  terminator     T7 terminator: transcription terminator for bacteriophage T7 RNA polymerase
   3367..3795    +  rep_origin     f1 ori (sequence partly withheld): f1 bacteriophage origin of replication; arrow indicates direction of (+) strand synthesis
   3848..3905    +  promoter       AmpR promoter (fragment): bla
   3914..4729    -  CDS            KanR: aminoglycoside phosphotransferase; aph(3')-Ia; confers resistance to kanamycin in bacteria or G418 (Geneticin®) in eukaryotes
   4851..5439    +  rep_origin     ori: high-copy-number ColE1/pMB1/pBR322/pUC origin of replication
   5625..5764    -  misc_feature   bom: basis of mobility region from pBR322
   5866..6057    -  CDS            rop: Rop protein, which maintains plasmids at low copy number; rop
   6074..6454    +  CDS            YPB1_ECOLX: Protein predicted: Swiss-Prot protein existence level 4. From Escherichia coli.
   6526..6817    -  CDS            TcR (fragment): tetracycline efflux protein; tet; confers resistance to tetracycline
   6832..6853    -  protein_bind   CAP binding site: CAP binding activates transcription in the presence of cAMP. E. coli catabolite activator protein
   6866..7948    -  CDS            lacI: lac repressor; lacI; The lac repressor binds to the lac operator to inhibit transcription in E. coli. This inhibition can be relieved by adding lactose or isopropyl-β-D-thiogalactopyranoside (IPTG).
   7949..8026    -  promoter       lacI promoter: lacI
   8034..8313    -  CDS            TcR (fragment): tetracycline efflux protein; tet; confers resistance to tetracycline
>Addgene plasmid #174802 | pET28_6xHis-PARP1-Y986S | addgene full sequence | sequence record 343430 | Addgene NGS Result
TAATACGACTCACTATAGGGGAATTGTGAGCGGATAACAATTCCCCTCTAGAAATAATTTTGTTTAACTT
TAAGAAGGAGATATACCATGGGCAGCAGCCATCATCATCATCATCACAGCAGCGGCCTGGTGCCGCGCGG
CAGCCATATGGCGGAGTCTTCTGATAAGCTGTATCGAGTCGAGTACGCCAAGAGCGGGCGCGCCTCTTGC
AAGAAATGCAGCGAGAGCATCCCCAAGGACTCGCTCCGGATGGCCATCATGGTGCAGTCGCCCATGTTTG
ATGGAAAAGTCCCACACTGGTACCACTTCTCCTGCTTCTGGAAGGTGGGCCACTCCATCCGGCACCCTGA
CGTTGAGGTGGATGGGTTCTCTGAGCTTCGGTGGGATGACCAGCAGAAAGTCAAGAAGACAGCGGAAGCT
GGAGGAGTGACAGGCAAAGGCCAGGATGGAATTGGTAGCAAGGCAGAGAAGACTCTGGGTGACTTTGCAG
CAGAGTATGCCAAGTCCAACAGAAGTACGTGCAAGGGGTGTATGGAGAAGATAGAAAAGGGCCAGGTGCG
CCTGTCCAAGAAGATGGTGGACCCGGAGAAGCCACAGCTAGGCATGATTGACCGCTGGTACCATCCAGGC
TGCTTTGTCAAGAACAGGGAGGAGCTGGGTTTCCGGCCCGAGTACAGTGCGAGTCAGCTCAAGGGCTTCA
GCCTCCTTGCTACAGAGGATAAGGAAGCCCTGAAGAAGCAGCTCCCAGGAGTCAAGAGTGAAGGAAAGAG
AAAAGGCGATGAGGTGGATGGAGTGGATGAAGTGGCGAAGAAGAAATCTAAAAAAGAAAAAGACAAGGAT
AGTAAGCTTGAAAAAGCCCTAAAGGCTCAGAACGACCTGATCTGGAACATCAAGGACGAGCTAAAGAAAG
TGTGTTCAACTAATGACCTGAAGGAGCTACTCATCTTCAACAAGCAGCAAGTGCCTTCTGGGGAGTCGGC
GATCTTGGACCGAGTAGCTGATGGCATGGTGTTCGGTGCCCTCCTTCCCTGCGAGGAATGCTCGGGTCAG
CTGGTCTTCAAGAGCGATGCCTATTACTGCACTGGGGACGTCACTGCCTGGACCAAGTGTATGGTCAAGA
CACAGACACCCAACCGGAAGGAGTGGGTAACCCCAAAGGAATTCCGAGAAATCTCTTACCTCAAGAAATT
GAAGGTTAAAAAGCAGGACCGTATATTCCCCCCAGAAACCAGCGCCTCCGTGGCGGCCACGCCTCCGCCC
TCCACAGCCTCGGCTCCTGCTGCTGTGAACTCCTCTGCTTCAGCAGATAAGCCATTATCCAACATGAAGA
TCCTGACTCTCGGGAAGCTGTCCCGGAACAAGGATGAAGTGAAGGCCATGATTGAGAAACTCGGGGGGAA
GTTGACGGGGACGGCCAACAAGGCTTCCCTGTGCATCAGCACCAAAAAGGAGGTGGAAAAGATGAATAAG
AAGATGGAGGAAGTAAAGGAAGCCAACATCCGAGTTGTGTCTGAGGACTTCCTCCAGGACGTCTCCGCCT
CCACCAAGAGCCTTCAGGAGTTGTTCTTAGCGCACATCTTGTCCCCTTGGGGGGCAGAGGTGAAGGCAGA
GCCTGTTGAAGTTGTGGCCCCAAGAGGGAAGTCAGGGGCTGCGCTCTCCAAAAAAAGCAAGGGCCAGGTC
AAGGAGGAAGGTATCAACAAATCTGAAAAGAGAATGAAATTAACTCTTAAAGGAGGAGCAGCTGTGGATC
CTGATTCTGGACTGGAACACTCTGCGCATGTCCTGGAGAAAGGTGGGAAGGTCTTCAGTGCCACCCTTGG
CCTGGTGGACATCGTTAAAGGAACCAACTCCTACTACAAGCTCCAGCTTCTGGAGGACGACAAGGAAAAC
AGGTATTGGATATTCAGGTCCTGGGGCCGTGTGGGTACGGTGATCGGTAGCAACAAACTGGAACAGATGC
CGTCCAAGGAGGATGCCATTGAGCACTTCATGAAATTATATGAAGAAAAAACCGGGAACGCTTGGCACTC
CAAAAATTTCACGAAGTATCCCAAAAAGTTCTACCCCCTGGAGATTGACTATGGCCAGGATGAAGAGGCA
GTGAAGAAGCTGACAGTAAATCCTGGCACCAAGTCCAAGCTCCCCAAGCCAGTTCAGGACCTCATCAAGA
TGATCTTTGATGTGGAAAGTATGAAGAAAGCCATGGTGGAGTATGAGATCGACCTTCAGAAGATGCCCTT
GGGGAAGCTGAGCAAAAGGCAGATCCAGGCCGCATACTCCATCCTCAGTGAGGTCCAGCAGGCGGTGTCT
CAGGGCAGCAGCGACTCTCAGATCCTGGATCTCTCAAATCGCTTTTACACCCTGATCCCCCACGACTTTG
GGATGAAGAAGCCTCCGCTCCTGAACAATGCAGACAGTGTGCAGGCCAAGGCGGAAATGCTTGACAACCT
GCTGGACATCGAGGTGGCCTACAGTCTGCTCAGGGGAGGGTCTGATGATAGCAGCAAGGATCCCATCGAT
GTCAACTATGAGAAGCTCAAAACTGACATTAAGGTGGTTGACAGAGATTCTGAAGAAGCCGAGATCATCA
GGAAGTATGTTAAGAACACTCATGCAACCACACACAATGCGTATGACTTGGAAGTCATCGATATCTTTAA
GATAGAGCGTGAAGGCGAATGCCAGCGTTACAAGCCCTTTAAGCAGCTTCATAACCGAAGATTGCTGTGG
CACGGGTCCAGGACCACCAACTTTGCTGGGATCCTGTCCCAGGGTCTTCGGATAGCCCCGCCTGAAGCGC
CCGTGACAGGCTACATGTTTGGTAAAGGGATCTATTTCGCTGACATGGTCTCCAAGAGTGCCAACTACTG
CCATACGTCTCAGGGAGACCCAATAGGCTTAATCCTGTTGGGAGAAGTTGCCCTTGGAAACATGTATGAA
CTGAAGCACGCTTCACATATCAGCAAGTTACCCAAGGGCAAGCACAGTGTCAAAGGTTTGGGCAAAACTA
CCCCTGATCCTTCAGCTAACATTAGTCTGGATGGTGTAGACGTTCCTCTTGGGACCGGGATTTCATCTGG
TGTGAATGACACCTCTCTACTAAGTAACGAGTACATTGTCTATGATATTGCTCAGGTAAATCTGAAGTAT
CTGCTGAAACTGAAATTCAATTTTAAGACCTCCCTGTGGTAACTCGAGCACCACCACCACCACCACTGAG
ATCCGGCTGCTAACAAAGCCCGAAAGGAAGCTGAGTTGGCTGCTGCCACCGCTGAGCAATAACTAGCATA
ACCCCTTGGGGCCTCTAAACGGGTCTTGAGGGGTTTTTTGCTGAAAGGAGGAACTATATCCGGATTGGCG
AATGGG
[124 nt withheld, positions 3367-3490]
C
[91 nt withheld, positions 3492-3582]
A
[49 nt withheld, positions 3584-3632]
CCTTTGACGTTGGAGTCCACGTTCTTT
[37 nt withheld, positions 3660-3696]
ACCCTATCTCGGTCTATTCTTTTGATTTATAAGGGATTTTGCCGATTTCGGCCTATTGGTTAAAAAATGA
GCTGATTTAACAAAAATTTAACGCGAATTTTAACAAAATATTAACGCTTACAATTTAGGTGGCACTTTTC
GGGGAAATGTGCGCGGAACCCCTATTTGTTTATTTTTCTAAATACATTCAAATATGTATCCGCTCATGAA
TTAATTCTTAGAAAAACTCATCGAGCATCAAATGAAACTGCAATTTATTCATATCAGGATTATCAATACC
ATATTTTTGAAAAAGCCGTTTCTGTAATGAAGGAGAAAACTCACCGAGGCAGTTCCATAGGATGGCAAGA
TCCTGGTATCGGTCTGCGATTCCGACTCGTCCAACATCAATACAACCTATTAATTTCCCCTCGTCAAAAA
TAAGGTTATCAAGTGAGAAATCACCATGAGTGACGACTGAATCCGGTGAGAATGGCAAAAGTTTATGCAT
TTCTTTCCAGACTTGTTCAACAGGCCAGCCATTACGCTCGTCATCAAAATCACTCGCATCAACCAAACCG
TTATTCATTCGTGATTGCGCCTGAGCGAGACGAAATACGCGATCGCTGTTAAAAGGACAATTACAAACAG
GAATCGAATGCAACCGGCGCAGGAACACTGCCAGCGCATCAACAATATTTTCACCTGAATCAGGATATTC
TTCTAATACCTGGAATGCTGTTTTCCCGGGGATCGCAGTGGTGAGTAACCATGCATCATCAGGAGTACGG
ATAAAATGCTTGATGGTCGGAAGAGGCATAAATTCCGTCAGCCAGTTTAGTCTGACCATCTCATCTGTAA
CATCATTGGCAACGCTACCTTTGCCATGTTTCAGAAACAACTCTGGCGCATCGGGCTTCCCATACAATCG
ATAGATTGTCGCACCTGATTGCCCGACATTATCGCGAGCCCATTTATACCCATATAAATCAGCATCCATG
TTGGAATTTAATCGCGGCCTAGAGCAAGACGTTTCCCGTTGAATATGGCTCATAACACCCCTTGTATTAC
TGTTTATGTAAGCAGACAGTTTTATTGTTCATGACCAAAATCCCTTAACGTGAGTTTTCGTTCCACTGAG
CGTCAGACCCCGTAGAAAAGATCAAAGGATCTTCTTGAGATCCTTTTTTTCTGCGCGTAATCTGCTGCTT
GCAAACAAAAAAACCACCGCTACCAGCGGTGGTTTGTTTGCCGGATCAAGAGCTACCAACTCTTTTTCCG
AAGGTAACTGGCTTCAGCAGAGCGCAGATACCAAATACTGTCCTTCTAGTGTAGCCGTAGTTAGGCCACC
ACTTCAAGAACTCTGTAGCACCGCCTACATACCTCGCTCTGCTAATCCTGTTACCAGTGGCTGCTGCCAG
TGGCGATAAGTCGTGTCTTACCGGGTTGGACTCAAGACGATAGTTACCGGATAAGGCGCAGCGGTCGGGC
TGAACGGGGGGTTCGTGCACACAGCCCAGCTTGGAGCGAACGACCTACACCGAACTGAGATACCTACAGC
GTGAGCTATGAGAAAGCGCCACGCTTCCCGAAGGGAGAAAGGCGGACAGGTATCCGGTAAGCGGCAGGGT
CGGAACAGGAGAGCGCACGAGGGAGCTTCCAGGGGGAAACGCCTGGTATCTTTATAGTCCTGTCGGGTTT
CGCCACCTCTGACTTGAGCGTCGATTTTTGTGATGCTCGTCAGGGGGGCGGAGCCTATGGAAAAACGCCA
GCAACGCGGCCTTTTTACGGTTCCTGGCCTTTTGCTGGCCTTTTGCTCACATGTTCTTTCCTGCGTTATC
CCCTGATTCTGTGGATAACCGTATTACCGCCTTTGAGTGAGCTGATACCGCTCGCCGCAGCCGAACGACC
GAGCGCAGCGAGTCAGTGAGCGAGGAAGCGGAAGAGCGCCTGATGCGGTATTTTCTCCTTACGCATCTGT
GCGGTATTTCACACCGCAATGGTGCACTCTCAGTACAATCTGCTCTGATGCCGCATAGTTAAGCCAGTAT
ACACTCCGCTATCGCTACGTGACTGGGTCATGGCTGCGCCCCGACACCCGCCAACACCCGCTGACGCGCC
CTGACGGGCTTGTCTGCTCCCGGCATCCGCTTACAGACAAGCTGTGACCGTCTCCGGGAGCTGCATGTGT
CAGAGGTTTTCACCGTCATCACCGAAACGCGCGAGGCAGCTGCGGTAAAGCTCATCAGCGTGGTCGTGAA
GCGATTCACAGATGTCTGCCTGTTCATCCGCGTCCAGCTCGTTGAGTTTCTCCAGAAGCGTTAATGTCTG
GCTTCTGATAAAGCGGGCCATGTTAAGGGCGGTTTTTTCCTGTTTGGTCACTGATGCCTCCGTGTAAGGG
GGATTTCTGTTCATGGGGGTAATGATACCGATGAAACGAGAGAGGATGCTCACGATACGGGTTACTGATG
ATGAACATGCCCGGTTACTGGAACGTTGTGAGGGTAAACAACTGGCGGTATGGATGCGGCGGGACCAGAG
AAAAATCACTCAGGGTCAATGCCAGCGCTTCGTTAATACAGATGTAGGTGTTCCACAGGGTAGCCAGCAG
CATCCTGCGATGCAGATCCGGAACATAATGGTGCAGGGCGCTGACTTCCGCGTTTCCAGACTTTACGAAA
CACGGAAACCGAAGACCATTCATGTTGTTGCTCAGGTCGCAGACGTTTTGCAGCAGCAGTCGCTTCACGT
TCGCTCGCGTATCGGTGATTCATTCTGCTAACCAGTAAGGCAACCCCGCCAGCCTAGCCGGGTCCTCAAC
GACAGGAGCACGATCATGCGCACCCGTGGGGCCGCCATGCCGGCGATAATGGCCTGCTTCTCGCCGAAAC
GTTTGGTGGCGGGACCAGTGACGAAGGCTTGAGCGAGGGCGTGCAAGATTCCGAATACCGCAAGCGACAG
GCCGATCATCGTCGCGCTCCAGCGAAAGCGGTCCTCGCCGAAAATGACCCAGAGCGCTGCCGGCACCTGT
CCTACGAGTTGCATGATAAAGAAGACAGTCATAAGTGCGGCGACGATAGTCATGCCCCGCGCCCACCGGA
AGGAGCTGACTGGGTTGAAGGCTCTCAAGGGCATCGGTCGAGATCCCGGTGCCTAATGAGTGAGCTAACT
TACATTAATTGCGTTGCGCTCACTGCCCGCTTTCCAGTCGGGAAACCTGTCGTGCCAGCTGCATTAATGA
ATCGGCCAACGCGCGGGGAGAGGCGGTTTGCGTATTGGGCGCCAGGGTGGTTTTTCTTTTCACCAGTGAG
ACGGGCAACAGCTGATTGCCCTTCACCGCCTGGCCCTGAGAGAGTTGCAGCAAGCGGTCCACGCTGGTTT
GCCCCAGCAGGCGAAAATCCTGTTTGATGGTGGTTAACGGCGGGATATAACATGAGCTGTCTTCGGTATC
GTCGTATCCCACTACCGAGATATCCGCACCAACGCGCAGCCCGGACTCGGTAATGGCGCGCATTGCGCCC
AGCGCCATCTGATCGTTGGCAACCAGCATCGCAGTGGGAACGATGCCCTCATTCAGCATTTGCATGGTTT
GTTGAAAACCGGACATGGCACTCCAGTCGCCTTCCCGTTCCGCTATCGGCTGAATTTGATTGCGAGTGAG
ATATTTATGCCAGCCAGCCAGACGCAGACGCGCCGAGACAGAACTTAATGGGCCCGCTAACAGCGCGATT
TGCTGGTGACCCAATGCGACCAGATGCTCCACGCCCAGTCGCGTACCGTCTTCATGGGAGAAAATAATAC
TGTTGATGGGTGTCTGGTCAGAGACATCAAGAAATAACGCCGGAACATTAGTGCAGGCAGCTTCCACAGC
AATGGCATCCTGGTCATCCAGCGGATAGTTAATGATCAGCCCACTGACGCGTTGCGCGAGAAGATTGTGC
ACCGCCGCTTTACAGGCTTCGACGCCGCTTCGTTCTACCATCGACACCACCACGCTGGCACCCAGTTGAT
CGGCGCGAGATTTAATCGCCGCGACAATTTGCGACGGCGCGTGCAGGGCCAGACTGGAGGTGGCAACGCC
AATCAGCAACGACTGTTTGCCCGCCAGTTGTTGTGCCACGCGGTTGGGAATGTAATTCAGCTCCGCCATC
GCCGCTTCCACTTTTTCCCGCGTTTTCGCAGAAACGTGGCTGGCCTGGTTCACCACGCGGGAAACGGTCT
GATAAGAGACACCGGCATACTCTGCGACATCGTATAACGTTACTGGTTTCACATTCACCACCCTGAATTG
ACTCTCTTCCGGGCGCTATCATGCCATACCGCGAAAGGTTTTGCGCCATTCGATGGTGTCCGGGATCTCG
ACGCTCTCCCTTATGCGACTCCTGCATTAGGAAGCAGCCCAGTAGTAGGTTGAGGCCGTTGAGCACCGCC
GCCGCAAGGAATGGTGCATGCAAGGAGATGGCGCCCAACAGTCCCCCGGCCACGGGGCCTGCCACCATAC
CCACGCCGAAACAAGCGCTCATGAGCCCGAAGTGGCGAGCCCGATCTTCCCCATCGGTGATGTCGGCGAT
ATAGGCGCCAGCAACCGCACCTGTGGCGCCGGTGATGCCGGCCACGATGCGTCCGGCGTAGAGGATCGAG
ATCTCGATCCCGCGAAAT
